>Addgene plasmid #143789 | TFORF1329 | addgene full sequence | sequence record 391570 | Addgene NGS Result
TTAATGTAGTCTTATGCAATACTCTTGTAGTCTTGCAACATGGTAACGATGAGTTAGCAACATGCCTTAC
AAGGAGAGAAAAAGCACCGTGCATGCCGATTGGTGGAAGTAAGGTGGTACGATCGTGCCTTATTAGGAAG
GCAACAGACGGGTCTGACATGGATTGGACGAACCACTGAATTGCCGCATTGCAGAGATATTGTATTTAAG
TGCCTAGCTCGATACATAAACGGGTCTCTCTGGTTAGACCAGATCTGAGCCTGGGAGCTCTCTGGCTAAC
TAGGGAACCCACTGCTTAAGCCTCAATAAAGCTTGCCTTGAGTGCTTCAAGTAGTGTGTGCCCGTCTGTT
GTGTGACTCTGGTAACTAGAGATCCCTCAGACCCTTTTAGTCAGTGTGGAAAATCTCTAGCAGTGGCGCC
CGAACAGGGACTTGAAAGCGAAAGGGAAACCAGAGGAGCTCTCTCGACGCAGGACTCGGCTTGCTGAAGC
GCGCACGGCAAGAGGCGAGGGGCGGCGACTGGTGAGTACGCCAAAAATTTTGACTAGCGGAGGCTAGAAG
GAGAGAGATGGGTGCGAGAGCGTCAGTATTAAGCGGGGGAGAATTAGATCGCGATGGGAAAAAATTCGGT
TAAGGCCAGGGGGAAAGAAAAAATATAAATTAAAACATATAGTATGGGCAAGCAGGGAGCTAGAACGATT
CGCAGTTAATCCTGGCCTGTTAGAAACATCAGAAGGCTGTAGACAAATACTGGGACAGCTACAACCATCC
CTTCAGACAGGATCAGAAGAACTTAGATCATTATATAATACAGTAGCAACCCTCTATTGTGTGCATCAAA
GGATAGAGATAAAAGACACCAAGGAAGCTTTAGACAAGATAGAGGAAGAGCAAAACAAAAGTAAGACCAC
CGCACAGCAAGCGGCCGCTGATCTTCAGACCTGGAGGAGGAGATATGAGGGACAATTGGAGAAGTGAATT
ATATAAATATAAAGTAGTAAAAATTGAACCATTAGGAGTAGCACCCACCAAGGCAAAGAGAAGAGTGGTG
CAGAGAGAAAAAAGAGCAGTGGGAATAGGAGCTTTGTTCCTTGGGTTCTTGGGAGCAGCAGGAAGCACTA
TGGGCGCAGCGTCAATGACGCTGACGGTACAGGCCAGACAATTATTGTCTGGTATAGTGCAGCAGCAGAA
CAATTTGCTGAGGGCTATTGAGGCGCAACAGCATCTGTTGCAACTCACAGTCTGGGGCATCAAGCAGCTC
CAGGCAAGAATCCTGGCTGTGGAAAGATACCTAAAGGATCAACAGCTCCTGGGGATTTGGGGTTGCTCTG
GAAAACTCATTTGCACCACTGCTGTGCCTTGGAATGCTAGTTGGAGTAATAAATCTCTGGAACAGATTTG
GAATCACACGACCTGGATGGAGTGGGACAGAGAAATTAACAATTACACAAGCTTAATACACTCCTTAATT
GAAGAATCGCAAAACCAGCAAGAAAAGAATGAACAAGAATTATTGGAATTAGATAAATGGGCAAGTTTGT
GGAATTGGTTTAACATAACAAATTGGCTGTGGTATATAAAATTATTCATAATGATAGTAGGAGGCTTGGT
AGGTTTAAGAATAGTTTTTGCTGTACTTTCTATAGTGAATAGAGTTAGGCAGGGATATTCACCATTATCG
TTTCAGACCCACCTCCCAACCCCGAGGGGACCCATGCATTGCATCTCAATTAGTCAGCAACCAGGTGTGG
AAAGTCCCCAGGCTCCCCAGCAGGCAGAAGTATGCAAAGCATGCGTCTCAATTAGTCAGCAACCATAGTC
CCGCCCCTAACTCCGCCCATCCCGCCCCTAACTCCGCCCAGTTCCGCCCATTCTCCGCCCCATGGCTGAC
TAATTTTTTTTATTTATGCAGAGGCCGAGGCCGCCTCGGCCTCTGAGCTATTCCAGAAGTAGTGAGGAGG
CTTTTTTGGAGGCCTAGGCTTTTGCAAAAAGCTTTCTAGAGGTACCACCGGAGCTTACCATGACCGAGTA
CAAGCCCACGGTGCGCCTCGCCACCCGCGACGACGTCCCCAGGGCCGTACGCACCCTCGCCGCCGCGTTC
GCCGACTACCCCGCCACGCGCCACACCGTCGATCCGGACCGCCACATCGAGCGGGTCACCGAGCTGCAAG
AACTCTTCCTCACGCGCGTCGGGCTCGACATCGGCAAGGTGTGGGTCGCGGACGACGGCGCCGCCGTGGC
GGTCTGGACCACGCCGGAGAGCGTCGAAGCGGGGGCGGTGTTCGCCGAGATCGGCCCGCGCATGGCCGAG
TTGAGCGGTTCCCGGCTGGCCGCGCAGCAACAGATGGAAGGCCTCCTGGCGCCGCACCGGCCCAAGGAGC
CCGCGTGGTTCCTGGCCACCGTCGGCGTCTCGCCCGACCACCAGGGCAAGGGTCTGGGCAGCGCCGTCGT
GCTCCCCGGAGTGGAGGCGGCCGAGCGCGCCGGGGTGCCCGCCTTCCTGGAGACCTCCGCGCCCCGCAAC
CTCCCCTTCTACGAGCGGCTCGGCTTCACCGTCACCGCCGACGTCGAGGTGCCCGAAGGACCGCGCACCT
GGTGCATGACCCGCAAGCCCGGTGCCAGTTAACGAATTCTAGATCTTGAGACAAATGGCAGTATTCATCC
ACAATTTTAAAAGAAAAGGGGGGATTGGGGGGTACAGTGCAGGGGAAAGAATAGTAGACATAATAGCAAC
AGACATACAAACTAAAGAATTACAAAAACAAATTACAAAAATTCAAAATTTTCGGGTTTATTACAGGGAC
AGCAGAGATCCACTTTGGCGCCGGCTCGAGGCCTGCAGGTGCAAAGATGGATAAAGTTTTAAACAGAGAG
GAATCTTTGCAGCTAATGGACCTTCTAGGTCTTGAAAGGAGTGGGAATTGGCTCCGGTGCCCGTCAGTGG
GCAGAGCGCACATCGCCCACAGTCCCCGAGAAGTTGGGGGGAGGGGTCGGCAATTGAACCGGTGCCTAGA
GAAGGTGGCGCGGGGTAAACTGGGAAAGTGATGTCGTGTACTGGCTCCGCCTTTTTCCCGAGGGTGGGGG
AGAACCGTATATAAGTGCAGTAGTCGCCGTGAACGTTCTTTTTCGCAACGGGTTTGCCGCCAGAACACAG
GTAAGTGCCGTGTGTGGTTCCCGCGGGCCTGGCCTCTTTACGGGTTATGGCCCTTGCGTGCCTTGAATTA
CTTCCACCTGGCTGCAGTACGTGATTCTTGATCCCGAGCTTCGGGTTGGAAGTGGGTGGGAGAGTTCGAG
GCCTTGCGCTTAAGGAGCCCCTTCGCCTCGTGCTTGAGTTGAGGCCTGGCCTGGGCGCTGGGGCCGCCGC
GTGCGAATCTGGTGGCACCTTCGCGCCTGTCTCGCTGCTTTCGATAAGTCTCTAGCCATTTAAAATTTTT
GATGACCTGCTGCGACGCTTTTTTTCTGGCAAGATAGTCTTGTAAATGCGGGCCAAGATCTGCACACTGG
TATTTCGGTTTTTGGGGCCGCGGGCGGCGACGGGGCCCGTGCGTCCCAGCGCACATGTTCGGCGAGGCGG
GGCCTGCGAGCGCGGCCACCGAGAATCGGACGGGGGTAGTCTCAAGCTGGCCGGCCTGCTCTGGTGCCTG
GCCTCGCGCCGCCGTGTATCGCCCCGCCCTGGGCGGCAAGGCTGGCCCGGTCGGCACCAGTTGCGTGAGC
GGAAAGATGGCCGCTTCCCGGCCCTGCTGCAGGGAGCTCAAAATGGAGGACGCGGCGCTCGGGAGAGCGG
GCGGGTGAGTCACCCACACAAAGGAAAAGGGCCTTTCCGTCCTCAGCCGTCGCTTCATGTGACTCCACGG
AGTACCGGGCGCCGTCCAGGCACCTCGATTAGTTCTCGAGCTTTTGGAGTACGTCGTCTTTAGGTTGGGG
GGAGGGGTTTTATGCGATGGAGTTTCCCCACACTGAGTGGGTGGAGACTGAAGTTAGGCCAGCTTGGCAC
TTGATGTAATTCTCCTTGGAATTTGCCCTTTTTGAGTTTGGATCTTGGTTCATTCTCAAGCCTCAGACAG
TGGTTCAAAGTTTTTTTCTTCCATTTCAGGTGTCGTGAGGCTAGCACCGCCACCATGCTTTGGAAATTGA
CGGATAATATCAAGTACGAGGACTGCGAGGACCGTCACGACGGCACCAGCAACGGGACGGCACGGTTGCC
CCAGCTGGGCACTGTAGGTCAATCTCCCTACACGAGCGCCCCGCCGCTGTCCCACACCCCCAATGCCGAC
TTCCAGCCCCCATACTTCCCCCCACCCTACCAGCCTATCTACCCCCAGTCGCAAGATCCTTACTCCCACG
TCAACGACCCCTACAGCCTGAACCCCCTGCACGCCCAGCCGCAGCCGCAGCACCCAGGCTGGCCCGGCCA
GAGGCAGAGCCAGGAGTCTGGGCTCCTGCACACGCACCGGGGGCTGCCTCACCAGCTGTCGGGCCTGGAT
CCTCGCAGGGACTACAGGCGGCACGAGGACCTCCTGCACGGCCCACACGCGCTCAGCTCAGGACTCGGAG
ACCTCTCGATCCACTCCTTACCTCACGCCATCGAGGAGGTCCCGCATGTAGAAGACCCGGGTATTAACAT
CCCAGATCAAACTGTAATTAAGAAAGGCCCCGTGTCCCTGTCCAAGTCCAACAGCAATGCCGTCTCCGCC
ATCCCTATTAACAAGGACAACCTCTTCGGCGGCGTGGTGAACCCCAACGAAGTCTTCTGTTCAGTTCCGG
GTCGCCTCTCGCTCCTCAGCTCCACCTCGAAGTACAAGGTCACGGTGGCGGAAGTGCAGCGGCGGCTCTC
ACCACCCGAGTGTCTCAACGCGTCGCTGCTGGGCGGAGTGCTCCGGAGGGCGAAGTCTAAAAATGGAGGA
AGATCTTTAAGAGAAAAACTGGACAAAATAGGATTAAATCTGCCTGCAGGGAGACGTAAAGCTGCCAACG
TTACCCTGCTCACATCACTAGTAGAGGGAGAAGCTGTCCACCTAGCCAGGGACTTTGGGTACGTGTGCGA
AACCGAATTTCCTGCCAAAGCAGTAGCTGAATTTCTCAACCGACAACATTCCGATCCCAATGAGCAAGTG
ACAAGAAAAAACATGCTCCTGGCTACAAAACAGATATGCAAAGAGTTCACCGACCTGCTGGCTCAGGACC
GATCTCCCCTGGGGAACTCACGGCCCAACCCCATCCTGGAGCCCGGCATCCAGAGCTGCTTGACCCACTT
CAACCTCATCTCCCACGGCTTCGGCAGCCCCGCGGTGTGTGCCGCGGTCACGGCCCTGCAGAACTATCTC
ACCGAGGCCCTCAAGGCCATGGACAAAATGTACCTCAGCAACAACCCCAACAGCCACACGGACAACAACG
CCAAAAGCAGTGACAAAGAGGAGAAGCACAGAAAGTAGTAATGAACTAGTCCGTAACTTGAAAGTATTTC
GATTTCTTGGCTTTATATATCTTGTGGAAAGGACGATCGATGCCATGTTGTCTCGGATACACGCGTTAAG
TCGACAATCAACCTCTGGATTACAAAATTTGTGAAAGATTGACTGGTATTCTTAACTATGTTGCTCCTTT
TACGCTATGTGGATACGCTGCTTTAATGCCTTTGTATCATGCTATTGCTTCCCGTATGGCTTTCATTTTC
TCCTCCTTGTATAAATCCTGGTTGCTGTCTCTTTATGAGGAGTTGTGGCCCGTTGTCAGGCAACGTGGCG
TGGTGTGCACTGTGTTTGCTGACGCAACCCCCACTGGTTGGGGCATTGCCACCACCTGTCAGCTCCTTTC
CGGGACTTTCGCTTTCCCCCTCCCTATTGCCACGGCGGAACTCATCGCCGCCTGCCTTGCCCGCTGCTGG
ACAGGGGCTCGGCTGTTGGGCACTGACAATTCCGTGGTGTTGTCGGGGAAATCATCGTCCTTTCCTTGGC
TGCTCGCCTGTGTTGCCACCTGGATTCTGCGCGGGACGTCCTTCTGCTACGTCCCTTCGGCCCTCAATCC
AGCGGACCTTCCTTCCCGCGGCCTGCTGCCGGCTCTGCGGCCTCTTCCGCGTCTTCGCCTTCGCCCTCAG
ACGAGTCGGATCTCCCTTTGGGCCGCCTCCCCGCGTCGACTTTAAGACCAATGACTTACAAGGCAGCTGT
AGATCTTAGCCACTTTTTAAAAGAAAAGGGGGGACTGGAAGGGCTAATTCACTCCCAACGAAGACAAGAT
CTGCTTTTTGCTTGTACTGGGTCTCTCTGGTTAGACCAGATCTGAGCCTGGGAGCTCTCTGGCTAACTAG
GGAACCCACTGCTTAAGCCTCAATAAAGCTTGCCTTGAGTGCTTCAAGTAGTGTGTGCCCGTCTGTTGTG
TGACTCTGGTAACTAGAGATCCCTCAGACCCTTTTAGTCAGTGTGGAAAATCTCTAGCAGTACGTATAGT
AGTTCATGTCATCTTATTATTCAGTATTTATAACTTGCAAAGAAATGAATATCAGAGAGTGAGAGGAACT
TGTTTATTGCAGCTTATAATGGTTACAAATAAAGCAATAGCATCACAAATTTCACAAATAAAGCATTTTT
TTCACTGCATTCTAGTTGTGGTTTGTCCAAACTCATCAATGTATCTTATCATGTCTGGCTCTAGCTATCC
CGCCCCTAACTCCGCCCATCCCGCCCCTAACTCCGCCCAGTTCCGCCCATTCTCCGCCCCATGGCTGACT
AATTTTTTTTATTTATGCAGAGGCCGAGGCCGCCTCGGCCTCTGAGCTATTCCAGAAGTAGTGAGGAGGC
TTTTTTGGAGGCCTAGGGACGTACCCAATTCGCCCTATAGTGAGTCGTATTACGCGCGCTCACTGGCCGT
CGTTTTACAACGTCGTGACTGGGAAAACCCTGGCGTTACCCAACTTAATCGCCTTGCAGCACATCCCCCT
TTCGCCAGCTGGCGTAATAGCGAAGAGGCCCGCACCGATCGCCCTTCCCAACAGTTGCGCAGCCTGAATG
GCGAATGGG
[124 nt withheld, positions 7010-7133]
C
[91 nt withheld, positions 7135-7225]
A
[49 nt withheld, positions 7227-7275]
CCTTTGACGTTGGAGTCCACGTTCTTT
[37 nt withheld, positions 7303-7339]
ACCCTATCTCGGTCTATTCTTTTGATTTATAAGGGATTTTGCCGATTTCGGCCTATTGGTTAAAAAATGA
GCTGATTTAACAAAAATTTAACGCGAATTTTAACAAAATATTAACGCTTACAATTTAGGTGGCACTTTTC
GGGGAAATGTGCGCGGAACCCCTATTTGTTTATTTTTCTAAATACATTCAAATATGTATCCGCTCATGAG
ACAATAACCCTGATAAATGCTTCAATAATATTGAAAAAGGAAGAGTATGAGTATTCAACATTTCCGTGTC
GCCCTTATTCCCTTTTTTGCGGCATTTTGCCTTCCTGTTTTTGCTCACCCAGAAACGCTGGTGAAAGTAA
AAGATGCTGAAGATCAGTTGGGTGCACGAGTGGGTTACATCGAACTGGATCTCAACAGCGGTAAGATCCT
TGAGAGTTTTCGCCCCGAAGAACGTTTTCCAATGATGAGCACTTTTAAAGTTCTGCTATGTGGCGCGGTA
TTATCCCGTATTGACGCCGGGCAAGAGCAACTCGGTCGCCGCATACACTATTCTCAGAATGACTTGGTTG
AGTACTCACCAGTCACAGAAAAGCATCTTACGGATGGCATGACAGTAAGAGAATTATGCAGTGCTGCCAT
AACCATGAGTGATAACACTGCGGCCAACTTACTTCTGACAACGATCGGAGGACCGAAGGAGCTAACCGCT
TTTTTGCACAACATGGGGGATCATGTAACTCGCCTTGATCGTTGGGAACCGGAGCTGAATGAAGCCATAC
CAAACGACGAGCGTGACACCACGATGCCTGTAGCAATGGCAACAACGTTGCGCAAACTATTAACTGGCGA
ACTACTTACTCTAGCTTCCCGGCAACAATTAATAGACTGGATGGAGGCGGATAAAGTTGCAGGACCACTT
CTGCGCTCGGCCCTTCCGGCTGGCTGGTTTATTGCTGATAAATCTGGAGCCGGTGAGCGTGGGTCTCGCG
GTATCATTGCAGCACTGGGGCCAGATGGTAAGCCCTCCCGTATCGTAGTTATCTACACGACGGGGAGTCA
GGCAACTATGGATGAACGAAATAGACAGATCGCTGAGATAGGTGCCTCACTGATTAAGCATTGGTAACTG
TCAGACCAAGTTTACTCATATATACTTTAGATTGATTTAAAACTTCATTTTTAATTTAAAAGGATCTAGG
TGAAGATCCTTTTTGATAATCTCATGACCAAAATCCCTTAACGTGAGTTTTCGTTCCACTGAGCGTCAGA
CCCCGTAGAAAAGATCAAAGGATCTTCTTGAGATCCTTTTTTTCTGCGCGTAATCTGCTGCTTGCAAACA
AAAAAACCACCGCTACCAGCGGTGGTTTGTTTGCCGGATCAAGAGCTACCAACTCTTTTTCCGAAGGTAA
CTGGCTTCAGCAGAGCGCAGATACCAAATACTGTTCTTCTAGTGTAGCCGTAGTTAGGCCACCACTTCAA
GAACTCTGTAGCACCGCCTACATACCTCGCTCTGCTAATCCTGTTACCAGTGGCTGCTGCCAGTGGCGAT
AAGTCGTGTCTTACCGGGTTGGACTCAAGACGATAGTTACCGGATAAGGCGCAGCGGTCGGGCTGAACGG
GGGGTTCGTGCACACAGCCCAGCTTGGAGCGAACGACCTACACCGAACTGAGATACCTACAGCGTGAGCT
ATGAGAAAGCGCCACGCTTCCCGAAGGGAGAAAGGCGGACAGGTATCCGGTAAGCGGCAGGGTCGGAACA
GGAGAGCGCACGAGGGAGCTTCCAGGGGGAAACGCCTGGTATCTTTATAGTCCTGTCGGGTTTCGCCACC
TCTGACTTGAGCGTCGATTTTTGTGATGCTCGTCAGGGGGGCGGAGCCTATGGAAAAACGCCAGCAACGC
GGCCTTTTTACGGTTCCTGGCCTTTTGCTGGCCTTTTGCTCACATGTTCTTTCCTGCGTTATCCCCTGAT
TCTGTGGATAACCGTATTACCGCCTTTGAGTGAGCTGATACCGCTCGCCGCAGCCGAACGACCGAGCGCA
GCGAGTCAGTGAGCGAGGAAGCGGAAGAGCGCCCAATACGCAAACCGCCTCTCCCCGCGCGTTGGCCGAT
TCATTAATGCAGCTGGCACGACAGGTTTCCCGACTGGAAAGCGGGCAGTGAGCGCAACGCAATTAATGTG
AGTTAGCTCACTCATTAGGCACCCCAGGCTTTACACTTTATGCTTCCGGCTCGTATGTTGTGTGGAATTG
TGAGCGGATAACAATTTCACACAGGAAACAGCTATGACCATGATTACGCCAAGCGCGCAATTAACCCTCA
CTAAAGGGAACAAAAGCTGGAGCTGCAAGC
Features (pLannotate 1.2.2; 31 found; start..end, strand, type, name):
      5..231     +  promoter       RSV promoter: Rous sarcoma virus enhancer/promoter
    232..412     +  LTR            5' LTR (truncated): truncated 5' long terminal repeat (LTR) from HIV-1
    459..584     +  misc_feature   HIV-1 Ψ: packaging signal of human immunodeficiency virus type 1
    568..931     +  CDS            HIV-1 gag (fragment): gag protein from human immunodeficiency virus 1; gag
   1077..1310    +  misc_feature   RRE: The Rev response element (RRE) of HIV-1 allows for Rev-dependent mRNA export from the nucleus to the cytoplasm.
   1687..1713    +  CDS            Rev (fragment): human immunodeficiency virus 1 (HIV-1) Rev protein; rev; enhances nuclear export of unspliced and incompletely spliced viral mRNAs
   1720..1743    +  promoter       SV40 promoter (fragment): SV40 early promoter
   1744..1815    +  promoter       SV40 promoter (fragment): SV40 enhancer and early promoter
   1839..1974    +  rep_origin     SV40 ori: SV40 origin of replication
   2020..2616    +  CDS            PuroR (fragment): puromycin N-acetyltransferase; pac from Streptomyces; confers resistance to puromycin
   2665..2782    +  misc_feature   cPPT/CTS: central polypurine tract and central termination sequence of HIV-1
   2847..2913    +  CDS            small t antigen (fragment): SV40 (simian virus 40) small t antigen
   2920..4098    +  promoter       EF-1α promoter: strong constitutive promoter for human elongation factor EF-1α
   4115..5425    +  CDS            TFAP2A: AP2A_HUMAN - Also known as AP2TF, TFAP2. Experimental evidence at protein level: Swiss-Prot protein existence level 1. Sequence-specific DNA-binding protein that interacts with inducible viral and cellular enhancer elements to regulate transcription of selected genes. AP-2 factors bind to the consensus sequence 5'-GCCNNNGGC-3' and activate genes involved in a large spectrum of important biological functions including proper eye, face, body wall, limb and neural tube development. They also suppress a number of genes including MCAM/MUC18, C/EBP alpha and MYC. AP-2-alpha is the only AP-2 protein
   5441..5494    +  promoter       U6 promoter (fragment): RNA polymerase III promoter for human U6 snRNA
   5536..6124    +  misc_feature   WPRE: woodchuck hepatitis virus posttranscriptional regulatory element
   6175..6194    +  misc_feature   cPPT/CTS (fragment): central polypurine tract and central termination sequence of HIV-1
   6196..6429    +  LTR            3' LTR (ΔU3): self-inactivating 3' long terminal repeat (LTR) from HIV-1
   6507..6628    +  polyA_signal   SV40 poly(A) signal: SV40 polyadenylation signal
   6668..6803    +  rep_origin     SV40 ori: SV40 origin of replication
   6824..6842    -  promoter       T7 promoter: promoter for bacteriophage T7 RNA polymerase
   6850..7005    +  CDS            lacZα (fragment): LacZα fragment of β-galactosidase; lacZ fragment
   7010..7438    +  rep_origin     f1 ori (sequence partly withheld): f1 bacteriophage origin of replication; arrow indicates direction of (+) strand synthesis
   7491..7595    +  promoter       AmpR promoter: bla
   7596..8456    +  CDS            AmpR: β-lactamase; bla; confers resistance to ampicillin, carbenicillin, and related antibiotics
   8627..9215    +  rep_origin     ori: high-copy-number ColE1/pMB1/pBR322/pUC origin of replication
   9398..9490    +  CDS            lacI (fragment): lac repressor; lacI; The lac repressor binds to the lac operator to inhibit transcription in E. coli. This inhibition can be relieved by adding lactose or isopropyl-β-D-thiogalactopyranoside (IPTG).
   9503..9524    +  protein_bind   CAP binding site: CAP binding activates transcription in the presence of cAMP. E. coli catabolite activator protein
   9539..9569    +  promoter       lac promoter: promoter for the E. coli lac operon
   9577..9593    +  protein_bind   lac operator: The lac repressor binds to the lac operator to inhibit transcription in E. coli. This inhibition can be relieved by adding lactose or isopropyl-β-D-thiogalactopyranoside (IPTG). lac repressor encoded by lacI
   9638..9656    +  promoter       T3 promoter: promoter for bacteriophage T3 RNA polymerase
