[The description below was written by a language model from this plasmid's Addgene catalogue record and pLannotate feature annotations shown in this document.]
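Description:
TFORF1329 is a lentiviral mammalian expression plasmid built on the pLX_TRC317 backbone, carrying the human transcription factor TFAP2A (AP-2 alpha) as a synthesized open reading frame. It belongs to a barcoded transcription factor ORF collection in which each clone carries a unique 24-bp barcode so that the factor present in a given cell can be identified in pooled overexpression screens, such as those for directed differentiation. The barcode itself is not annotated in the feature table. In bacteria the 9.7 kb plasmid is maintained through a high-copy ColE1/pUC-type origin with ampicillin resistance (AmpR), and an f1 origin is also present. The depositor warns that recombination can occur, as is common for plasmids with repeated LTRs, and the listed growth strain is a recombination-reducing one.

The viral cassette follows a third-generation, self-inactivating design. An RSV promoter fused to a truncated HIV-1 5' LTR drives genomic RNA production in packaging cells, followed by the Ψ packaging signal with a partial gag fragment, the Rev response element for nuclear export, a cPPT/CTS to aid nuclear import, and a ΔU3 3' LTR followed by an SV40 polyadenylation signal. Within the provirus, an SV40 early promoter drives puromycin N-acetyltransferase for selection of transduced cells. Downstream, the strong constitutive EF-1α promoter drives the TFAP2A coding sequence, and a WPRE after the ORF enhances transcript stability and expression. No epitope tag or fluorescent reporter is annotated. Short hits such as the U6 promoter fragment between the ORF and the WPRE, the small t antigen fragment, and the lacZα/lac promoter elements appear to be backbone or linker remnants rather than functional units.
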