Addgene plasmid #143789: TFORF1329
Purpose: Lentiviral vector for overexpressing transcription factor ORFs with unique 24-bp barcodes. Barcodes facilitate identification of transcription factors in pooled screens.
Depositing lab: Feng Zhang. Depositing organization: Broad Institute. Publication: A transcription factor atlas of directed differentiation. Joung J, Ma S, Tay T, Geiger-Schuller KR, Kirchgatterer PC, Verdine VK, Guo B, Arias-Garcia MA, Allen WE, Singh A, Kuksenko O, Abudayyeh OO, Gootenberg JS, Fu Z, Macrae RK, Buenrostro JD, Regev A, Zhang F. Cell. 2023 Jan 5;186(1):209-229.e26. doi: 10.1016/j.cell.2022.11.026. PubMed 36608654.
Backbone
  Vector backbone: pLX_TRC317
  Backbone manufacturer: Broad Institute Genetic Perturbation Platform
  Backbone size w/o insert (bp): 8264
  Vector type: Mammalian Expression, Lentiviral
  Selectable markers: Puromycin
Growth in bacteria
  Bacterial resistance: Ampicillin, 100 μg/mL
  Growth temperature: 37°C
  Growth strain: NEB Stable
  Copy number: High Copy
Gene/Insert
  Gene/Insert name: TFAP2A
  Species: H. sapiens (human)
  Insert size (bp): 1415
  Entrez Gene: TFAP2A (a.k.a. AP-2, AP-2alpha, AP2TF, BOFS, TFAP2)
  Promoter: EF1a
  Cloning method: Unknown
  Sequencing primers: 5′ GGGTGGAGACTGAAGTTAGGCCAG; 3′ CACATAGCGTAAAAGGAGCAACATAG
Terms and licenses: Academic/Nonprofit Terms; Industry Terms: Not Available to Industry
Depositor comments: NM_003220,ENST00000482890 . The transcription factor ORF portion of this plasmid was synthesized by Genewiz. Please test multiple small colonies in case of plasmid recombination. To make this collection available in a timely manner, a portion of this collection was not fully sequenced by Addgene. If an Addgene verified full plasmid sequence is not available, please contact us prior to placing an order to request the full sequence.
How to cite: TFORF1329 was a gift from Feng Zhang (Addgene plasmid # 143789 ; http://n2t.net/addgene:143789 ; RRID:Addgene_143789)
